>Addgene plasmid #205049 | pET-6xHis-GFP(-6)-H2_mCherry(-6) | addgene full sequence | sequence record 405663 | Addgene NGS Result
CCATTACCGAGTCCGGGCTGCGCGTTGGTGCGGACATCTCGGTAGTGGGATACGACGATACCGAAGACAG
CTCATGTTATATCCCGCCGTTAACCACCATCAAACAGGATTTTCGCCTGCTGGGGCAAACCAGCGTGGAC
CGCTTGCTGCAACTCTCTCAGGGCCAGGCGGTGAAGGGCAATCAGCTGTTGCCCGTCTCACTGGTGAAAA
GAAAAACCACCCTGGCGCCCAATACGCAAACCGCCTCTCCCCGCGCGTTGGCCGATTCATTAATGCAGCT
GGCACGACAGGTTTCCCGACTGGAAAGCGGGCAGTGAGCGCAACGCAATTAATGTAAGTTAGCTCACTCA
TTAGGCACCGGGATCTCGACCGATGCCCTTGAGAGCCTTCAACCCAGTCAGCTCCTTCCGGTGGGCGCGG
GGCATGACTAGCATGATCGTGCTCCTGTCGTTGAGGACCCGGCTAGGCTGGCGGGGTTGCCTTACTGGTT
AGCAGAATGAATCACCGATACGCGAGCGAACGTGAAGCGACTGCTGCTGCAAAACGTCTGCGACCTGAGC
AACAACATGAATGGTCTTCGGTTTCCGTGTTTCGTAAAGTCTGGAAACGCGGAAGTCAGCGCCCTGCACC
ATTATGTTCCGGATCTGCATCGCAGGATGCTGCTGGCTACCCTGTGGAACACCTACATCTGTATTAACGA
AGCGCTGGCATTGACCCTGAGTGATTTTTCTCTGGTCCCGCCGCATCCATACCGCCAGTTGTTTACCCTC
ACAACGTTCCAGTAACCGGGCATGTTCATCATCAGTAACCCGTATCGTGAGCATCCTCTCTCGTTTCATC
GGTATCATTACCCCCATGAACAGAAATCCCCCTTACACGGAGGCATCAGTGACCAAACAGGAAAAAACCG
CCCTTAACATGGCCCGCTTTATCAGAAGCCAGACATTAACGCTTCTGGAGAAACTCAACGAGCTGGACGC
GGATGAACAGGCAGACATCTGTGAATCGCTTCACGACCACGCTGATGAGCTTTACCGCAGCTGCCTCGCG
CGTTTCGGTGATGACGGTGAAAACCTCTGACACATGCAGCTCCCGGAGACGGTCACAGCTTGTCTGTAAG
CGGATGCCGGGAGCAGACAAGCCCGTCAGGGCGCGTCAGCGGGTGTTGGCGGGTGTCGGGGCGCAGCCAT
GACCCAGTCACGTAGCGATAGCGGAGTGTATACTGGCTTAACTATGCGGCATCAGAGCAGATTGTACTGA
GAGTGCACCATATATGCGGTGTGAAATACCGCACAGATGCGTAAGGAGAAAATACCGCATCAGGCGCTCT
TCCGCTTCCTCGCTCACTGACTCGCTGCGCTCGGTCGTTCGGCTGCGGCGAGCGGTATCAGCTCACTCAA
AGGCGGTAATACGGTTATCCACAGAATCAGGGGATAACGCAGGAAAGAACATGTGAGCAAAAGGCCAGCA
AAAGGCCAGGAACCGTAAAAAGGCCGCGTTGCTGGCGTTTTTCCATAGGCTCCGCCCCCCTGACGAGCAT
CACAAAAATCGACGCTCAAGTCAGAGGTGGCGAAACCCGACAGGACTATAAAGATACCAGGCGTTTCCCC
CTGGAAGCTCCCTCGTGCGCTCTCCTGTTCCGACCCTGCCGCTTACCGGATACCTGTCCGCCTTTCTCCC
TTCGGGAAGCGTGGCGCTTTCTCATAGCTCACGCTGTAGGTATCTCAGTTCGGTGTAGGTCGTTCGCTCC
AAGCTGGGCTGTGTGCACGAACCCCCCGTTCAGCCCGACCGCTGCGCCTTATCCGGTAACTATCGTCTTG
AGTCCAACCCGGTAAGACACGACTTATCGCCACTGGCAGCAGCCACTGGTAACAGGATTAGCAGAGCGAG
GTATGTAGGCGGTGCTACAGAGTTCTTGAAGTGGTGGCCTAACTACGGCTACACTAGAAGGACAGTATTT
GGTATCTGCGCTCTGCTGAAGCCAGTTACCTTCGGAAAAAGAGTTGGTAGCTCTTGATCCGGCAAACAAA
CCACCGCTGGTAGCGGTGGTTTTTTTGTTTGCAAGCAGCAGATTACGCGCAGAAAAAAAGGATCTCAAGA
AGATCCTTTGATCTTTTCTACGGGGTCTGACGCTCAGTGGAACGAAAACTCACGTTAAGGGATTTTGGTC
ATGACCTATTTGTTTATTTTTCTAAATACATTCAAATATGTATCCGCTCATGAGACAATAACCCTGATAA
ATGCTTCAATCATGATTGAAAAAGGAAGAGTATGAGTATTCAACATTTCCGTGTCGCCCTTATTCCCTTT
TTTGCGGCATTTTGCCTTCCTGTTTTTGCTCACCCAGAAACGCTGGTGAAAGTAAAAGATGCTGAAGATC
AGTTGGGTGCACGAGTGGGTTACATCGAACTGGATCTCAACAGCGGTAAGATCCTTGAGAGTTTTCGCCC
CGAAGAACGTTTTCCAATGATGAGCACTTTTAAAGTTCTGCTATGTGGCGCGGTATTATCCCGTATTGAC
GCCGGGCAAGAGCAACTCGGTCGCCGCATACACTATTCTCAGAATGACTTGGTTGAGTACTCACCAGTCA
CAGAAAAGCATCTTACGGATGGCATGACAGTAAGAGAATTATGCAGTGCTGCCATAACCATGAGTGATAA
CACTGCGGCCAACTTACTTCTGACAACGATCGGAGGACCGAAGGAGCTAACCGCTTTTTTGCACAACATG
GGGGATCATGTAACTCGCCTTGATCGTTGGGAACCGGAGCTGAATGAAGCCATACCAAACGACGAGCGTG
ACACCACGATGCCTGTAGCAATGGCAACAACGTTGCGCAAACTATTAACTGGCGAACTACTTACTCTAGC
TTCCCGGCAACAATTAATAGACTGGATGGAGGCGGATAAAGTTGCAGGACCACTTCTGCGCTCGGCCCTT
CCGGCTGGCTGGTTTATTGCTGATAAATCTGGAGCCGGTGAGCGTGGGTCTCGCGGTATCATTGCAGCAC
TGGGGCCAGATGGTAAGCCCTCCCGTATCGTAGTTATCTACACGACGGGGAGTCAGGCAACTATGGATGA
ACGAAATAGACAGATCGCTGAGATAGGTGCCTCACTGATTAAGCATTGGTAACTGTCAGACCAAGTTTAC
TCATATATACTTTAGATTGATTTAAAACTTCATTTTTAATTTAAAAGGATCTAGGTGAAGATCCTTTTTG
ATAATCTCATGCCATCGTGCCGCCAGAAATTGTAAACGTTAATATTTTGTTAAAATTCGCGTTAAATTTT
TGTTAAATCAGCTCATTTTTTAACCAATAGGCCGAAATCGGCAAAATCCCTTATAAATCAAAAGAATAGA
CCGAGATAGGGT
[37 nt withheld, positions 3373-3409]
AAAGAACGTGGACTCCAACGTCAAAGG
[49 nt withheld, positions 3437-3485]
T
[91 nt withheld, positions 3487-3577]
G
[124 nt withheld, positions 3579-3702]
CCCATTCGCCAATCCGGATATAGTTCCTCCTTTCAGCAAAAAACCCCTCAAGACCCGTTTAGAGGCCCCA
AGGGGTTATGCTAGTTATTGCTCAGCGGTGGCAGCAGCCTAGGTTAATTAAGCTGCGCTAGTAGACGAGT
CCATGTGCTGGCGTTCAAATTTCGCAGCAGCGGTTTCTTTACCAGACTCGAGTCATTACTTGTACAGCTC
GTCCATGCCGCCGGTGGAGTGGCGGCCCTCGGCGCGTTCGTACTGTTCCACGATGGTGTAGTCCTCGTTG
TGGGAGGTGATGTCCAACTTGATGTTGACGTTGTAGGCGCCGGGCAGCTGCACGGGCTTCTTGGCCTTGT
AGGTGGTCTTGACCTCAGCGTCGTAGTGGCCGCCGTCCTTCAGCTTCAGCCTCTGCTTGATCTCGCCCTT
CAGGGCGCCGTCCTCGGGGTACATCCGCTCGGAGGAGGCCTCCCAGCCCATGGTCTTCTTCTGCATTACG
GGGCCGTCGGAGGGGAAGTTGGTGCCGCGCAGCTTCACCTTGTAGATGAACTCGCCGTCCTGGAGGGAGG
AGTCCTGGGTCACGGTCACCACGCCGCCGTCCTCGAAGTTCATCACGCGCTCCCACTTGAAGCCCTCGGG
GAAGGACAGCTTCAAGTAGTCGGGGATGTCGGCGGGGTGCTTCACGTAGGCCTTGGAGCCGTACATGAAC
TGAGGGGACAGGATGTCCCAGGCGAAGGGCAGGGGGCCACCCTTGGTCACCTTCAGCTTGGCGGTCTGGG
TGCCCTCGTAGGGGCGGCCCTCGCCCTCGCCCTCGATCTCGAACTCGTGGCCGTTCACGGAGCCCTCCAT
GTGCACCTTGAAGCGCATGAACTCCTTGATGATGGCCATGTTATCCTCCTCGCCCTTGCTCACGCCACCG
TGATGGTGGTGGTGATGACCCATATGTATATCTCCTTCTTAAAGTTAATTATTTCTTCCTTCTCCTCTTT
TTCTTCCTTCTCCTCTTTTTCTTGTACAGCTCGTCCATTCCGTGAGTAATGCCTGCAGCGGTCACGAATT
CTAACAGAACCATGTGATCGCGTTTTTCGTTCGGATCTTTGCTCAGTGCTGACTGGGTGCTCAGGTAGTG
GTTGTCAGGTAACAGTACAGGCCCGTCACCAATCGGCGTGTTTTGTTGATAATGATCCGCTAATTGAACG
CTGCCGTCTTCCACGTTATGGCGAATTTTGAAATTTGCCTTGATACCGTTTTTCTGTTTATCGGCCGTAA
TATACACGTTATGAGAATTAAAGTTATATTCCAGCTTATGGCCTAAAATGTTGCCGTCTTCTTTGAAGTC
GATACCTTTCAGTTCGATACGGTTTACTAATGTGTCGCCTTCAAATTTCACTTCCGCACGCGTTTTATAG
GTGCCATCGTCCTTGAAGCTGATTGTACGCTCTTGAACATATCCTTCAGGCATGGCTGATTTGAAAAAAT
CGTGTTGTTTCATATGATCTGGGTAACGACTGAAGCACTGAACGCCATAGGTCAGGGTGGTCACTAAGGT
GGGCCACGGAACGGGTAATTTGCCTGTTGTGCAAATAAACTTCAGGGTCAATTTACCATTGGTAGCGTCA
CCTTCGCCTTCGCCGCGCACGCTAAATTTGTGACCGTTCACGTCGCCGTCTAATTCCACTAAGATCGGTA
CTACACCCGTAAACAGCTCTTCACCTTTGCTAGCGCCACCGTGATGGTGGTGGTGATGACCCATGGTATA
TCTCCTTCTTAAAGTTAAACAAAATTATTTCTAGAGGGGAATTGTTATCCGCTCACAATTCCCCTATAGT
GAGTCGTATTAATTTCGCGGGATCGAGATCGATCTCGATCCTCTACGCCGGACGCATCGTGGCCGGCATC
ACCGGCGCCACAGGTGCGGTTGCTGGCGCCTATATCGCCGACATCACCGATGGGGAAGATCGGGCTCGCC
ACTTCGGGCTCATGAGCGCTTGTTTCGGCGTGGGTATGGTGGCAGGCCCCGTGGCCGGGGGACTGTTGGG
CGCCATCTCCTTGCATGCACCATTCCTTGCGGCGGCGGTGCTCAACGGCCTCAACCTACTACTGGGCTGC
TTCCTAATGCAGGAGTCGCATAAGGGAGAGCGTCGAGATCCCGGACACCATCGAATGGCGCAAAACCTTT
CGCGGTATGGCATGATAGCGCCCGGAAGAGAGTCAATTCAGGGTGGTGAATGTGAAACCAGTAACGTTAT
ACGATGTCGCAGAGTATGCCGGTGTCTCTTATCAGACCGTTTCCCGCGTGGTGAACCAGGCCAGCCACGT
TTCTGCGAAAACGCGGGAAAAAGTGGAAGCGGCGATGGCGGAGCTGAATTACATTCCCAACCGCGTGGCA
CAACAACTGGCGGGCAAACAGTCGTTGCTGATTGGCGTTGCCACCTCCAGTCTGGCCCTGCACGCGCCGT
CGCAAATTGTCGCGGCGATTAAATCTCGCGCCGATCAACTGGGTGCCAGCGTGGTGGTGTCGATGGTAGA
ACGAAGCGGCGTCGAAGCCTGTAAAGCGGCGGTGCACAATCTTCTCGCGCAACGCGTCAGTGGGCTGATC
ATTAACTATCCGCTGGATGACCAGGATGCCATTGCTGTGGAAGCTGCCTGCACTAATGTTCCGGCGTTAT
TTCTTGATGTCTCTGACCAGACACCCATCAACAGTATTATTTTCTCCCATGAAGACGGTACGCGACTGGG
CGTGGAGCATCTGGTCGCATTGGGTCACCAGCAAATCGCGCTGTTAGCGGGCCCATTAAGTTCTGTCTCG
GCGCGTCTGCGTCTGGCTGGCTGGCATAAATATCTCACTCGCAATCAAATTCAGCCGATAGCGGAACGGG
AAGGCGACTGGAGTGCCATGTCCGGTTTTCAACAAACCATGCAAATGCTGAATGAGGGCATCGTTCCCAC
TGCGATGCTGGTTGCCAACGATCAGATGGCGCTGGGCGCAATGCGCG
Features (pLannotate 1.2.2; 21 found; start..end, strand, type, name):
    330..351     +  protein_bind   CAP binding site: CAP binding activates transcription in the presence of cAMP. E. coli catabolite activator protein
    366..430     +  CDS            TcR (fragment): tetracycline efflux protein; tet; confers resistance to tetracycline
    492..872     -  CDS            YPB1_ECOLX: Protein predicted: Swiss-Prot protein existence level 4. From Escherichia coli.
    889..1080    +  CDS            rop: Rop protein, which maintains plasmids at low copy number; rop
   1182..1324    +  misc_feature   bom: basis of mobility region from pBR322
   1510..2098    -  rep_origin     ori: high-copy-number ColE1/pMB1/pBR322/pUC origin of replication
   2179..2271    +  promoter       AmpR promoter: bla
   2272..3132    +  CDS            AmpR: β-lactamase; bla; confers resistance to ampicillin, carbenicillin, and related antibiotics
   3247..3702    -  rep_origin     f1 ori (sequence partly withheld): f1 bacteriophage origin of replication; arrow indicates direction of (+) strand synthesis
   3739..3786    -  terminator     T7 terminator: transcription terminator for bacteriophage T7 RNA polymerase
   3794..3811    -  CDS            SET1 (fragment): solubility-enhancement tag derived from T7 phage gene 10B
   3841..3882    -  CDS            S-Tag (fragment): affinity and epitope tag derived from pancreatic ribonuclease A
   3899..4605    -  CDS            mCherry (fragment): monomeric derivative of DsRed fluorescent protein (Shaner et al., 2004) mammalian codon-optimized
   4643..4660    -  RBS            RBS (fragment): efficient ribosome binding site from bacteriophage T7 gene 10 (Olins and Rangwala, 1989)
   4703..5413    -  CDS            Superfolder GFP: Superfolder GFP is a basic (constitutively fluorescent) green fluorescent protein published in 2005, derived from Aequorea victoria. It is reported to be a very rapidly-maturing weak dimer.
   5453..5475    -  RBS            RBS: efficient ribosome binding site from bacteriophage T7 gene 10 (Olins and Rangwala, 1989)
   5490..5514    -  protein_bind   lac operator: The lac repressor binds to the lac operator to inhibit transcription in E. coli. This inhibition can be relieved by adding lactose or isopropyl-β-D-thiogalactopyranoside (IPTG). lac repressor encoded by lacI
   5515..5533    -  promoter       T7 promoter: promoter for bacteriophage T7 RNA polymerase
   5559..5838    +  CDS            TcR (fragment): tetracycline efflux protein; tet; confers resistance to tetracycline
   5846..5923    +  promoter       lacI promoter: lacI
   5924..317     +  CDS            lacI (across the origin): lac repressor; lacI; The lac repressor binds to the lac operator to inhibit transcription in E. coli. This inhibition can be relieved by adding lactose or isopropyl-β-D-thiogalactopyranoside (IPTG).
