[The description below was written by a language model from this plasmid's Addgene catalogue record and pLannotate feature annotations shown in this document.]
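Description:
pET-6xHis-GFP(-6)-H2_mCherry(-6) is a bacterial expression plasmid built on the pETDuet backbone for co-producing two fluorescent proteins in E. coli. It replicates from a ColE1/pBR322-type origin flanked by the rop gene and bom region. The catalogue lists it as high copy, although rop normally restrains copy number. Selection is through the β-lactamase gene conferring ampicillin resistance. An f1 origin is also present, along with short tetracycline-resistance gene remnants carried over from the pBR322 lineage. A plasmid-borne lacI gene with its own promoter supplies lac repressor.

The annotated payload appears as a single transcription unit. A T7 promoter with an adjacent lac operator is followed by a T7 gene 10 ribosome binding site and a superfolder GFP coding sequence. A second partial gene 10 RBS and an mCherry coding sequence come next, and the unit ends at a T7 terminator. No second T7 promoter is annotated between the two reading frames, so the arrangement looks bicistronic, with expression dependent on T7 RNA polymerase and inducible by IPTG. Downstream S-tag and other tag fragments appear to be backbone remnants, and the record does not show whether they are translated.

According to the catalogue, the insert carries an N-terminal histidine tag. The GFP is a variant with a net charge of −6, fused to "H2", a charge-patterned cationic lysine/arginine peptide, while the mCherry likewise carries a −6 charge. These short elements are not annotated separately in the feature table. The stated purpose is to use the cationic disordered peptide to promote multi-protein biomolecular condensates inside E. coli, with the green and red signals presumably reporting the location of each protein.
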