Addgene plasmid #205049: pET-6xHis-GFP(-6)-H2_mCherry(-6)
Purpose: Co-expressed fluorescent proteins with charge-patterned cationic peptide to promote multi-protein biomolecular condensate formation in E. coli
Depositing lab: Allie Obermeyer. Depositing organization: Columbia University. Publication: Charge-Patterned Disordered Peptides Tune Intracellular Phase Separation in Bacteria. Liao J, Yeong V, Obermeyer AC. ACS Synth Biol. 2024 Feb 3. doi: 10.1021/acssynbio.3c00564. PubMed 38308651.
Backbone
  Vector backbone: pETDuet
  Vector type: Bacterial Expression
Growth in bacteria
  Bacterial resistance: Ampicillin, 100 μg/mL
  Growth temperature: 37°C
  Growth strain: DH5alpha
  Copy number: High Copy
Gene/Insert
  Gene/Insert name: GFP(-6)-H2_mCherry(-6) (alt name: GFP(-6)-K(KRRRKK)2_mCherry(-6))
  Species: Other
  Tag / fusion protein: MGHHHHHGGA (N terminal on insert)
  Cloning method: Gibson Cloning
  Sequencing primers: 5′ T7; 3′ T7-term
Terms and licenses: Academic/Nonprofit Terms; Industry Terms: Not Available to Industry
How to cite: pET-6xHis-GFP(-6)-H2_mCherry(-6) was a gift from Allie Obermeyer (Addgene plasmid # 205049 ; http://n2t.net/addgene:205049 ; RRID:Addgene_205049)
